Addgene plasmid #53768: pcDNA4-ATR-M
Purpose: mammalian expression of flag-tagged ATR middle region
Depositing lab: Aziz Sancar. Depositing organization: University of North Carolina at Chapel Hill. Publication: Preferential binding of ATR protein to UV-damaged DNA. Unsal-Kacmaz K, Makhov AM, Griffith JD, Sancar A. Proc Natl Acad Sci U S A. 2002 May 14;99(10):6673-8. 10.1073/pnas.102167799 PubMed 12011431.
Backbone
  Vector backbone: pcDNA4.1
  Backbone manufacturer: Invitrogen
  Vector type: Mammalian Expression
Growth in bacteria
  Bacterial resistance: Ampicillin, 100 μg/mL
  Growth temperature: 37°C
  Growth strain: DH5alpha
  Copy number: High Copy
Gene/Insert
  Gene/Insert name: ATR (alt name: ataxia telangiectasia and Rad3 related)
  Species: H. sapiens (human)
  Mutation: middle domain, aa 593-1700*
  Entrez Gene: ATR (a.k.a. FCTCS, FRP1, MEC1, SCKL, SCKL1)
  Promoter: CMV
  Tag / fusion protein: Flag (N terminal on insert)
  Cloning method: Restriction Enzyme; 5′ cloning site BamHI (not destroyed); 3′ cloning site XhoI (not destroyed)
  Sequencing primers: 5′ CMV-F; 3′ BGH Reverse
Terms and licenses: Academic/Nonprofit Terms; Industry Terms: Not Available to Industry
Depositor comments: *R1631H polymorphism--not known to affect function
How to cite: pcDNA4-ATR-M was a gift from Aziz Sancar (Addgene plasmid # 53768 ; http://n2t.net/addgene:53768 ; RRID:Addgene_53768)
