[The description below was written by a language model from this plasmid's Addgene catalogue record.]
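Description:
pcDNA4-ATR-M is a mammalian expression plasmid built on the Invitrogen pcDNA4.1 backbone and carrying a fragment of human ATR (ataxia telangiectasia and Rad3 related), a gene whose product is a checkpoint kinase of the DNA damage response. The insert encodes only the middle region of the protein, amino acids 593 to 1700, rather than the full-length kinase. It was placed between BamHI and XhoI sites, both of which remain intact, so the fragment can be excised or exchanged. Transcription is driven by the CMV promoter, a strong constitutive viral promoter suited to high-level expression in transfected mammalian cells. A Flag epitope fused to the N terminus of the fragment allows detection and affinity purification with anti-Flag reagents. The listed reverse sequencing primer implies a bovine growth hormone polyadenylation region downstream of the insert, as is typical for pcDNA-series vectors.

In bacteria the plasmid is maintained at high copy number under ampicillin selection. The record does not state a mammalian selection marker, and no feature table is provided, so other backbone elements cannot be confirmed here. The depositor notes that the insert carries an R1631H polymorphism that is not known to affect function. The construct is intended for producing the Flag-tagged ATR middle domain in mammalian cells. It is associated with work on the preferential binding of ATR to UV-damaged DNA, where a domain fragment of this kind would be useful for asking which parts of the protein contribute to its activities.
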