>Addgene plasmid #53768 | pcDNA4-ATR-M | addgene partial sequence | sequence record 89747 | CMV-F 5'-CGCAAATGGGCGGTAGGCGTG-3'
CTATATAAGCAGAGCTCTCTGGCTAACTAGAGAACCCACTGCTTACTGGCTTATCGAAATTAATACGACT
CACTATAGGGAGACCCAAGCTGGCTAGTTAAGCTTGGTACCGAGCTCGGATCCAGGATGGACTACAAGGA
CGACGATGACAAGCTCTCACTTCCATGGATTTATTCCCATTCTGATGATGGCTGTTTAAAGTTGACCACA
TTTGCCGCTAATCTTCTAACATTAAGCTGTAGGATTTCAGATAGCTATTCACCACAGGCACAATCACGAT
GTGTGTTTCTTCTGACTCTGTTTCCAAGAAGAATATTCCTTGAGTGGAGAACAGCAGTTTACAACTGGGC
CCTGCAGAGCTCCCATGAAGTAATCCGGGCTAGTTGTGTTAGTGGATTTTTTATCTTATTGCAGCAGCAG
AATTCTTGTAACAGAGTTCCCAAGATTCTTATAGATAAAGTCAAAGATGATTCTGACATTGTCAAGAAAG
AATTTGCTTCTATACTTGGTCAACTTGTCTGTACTCTTCACGGCATGTTTTATCTGACAAGTTCTTTAAC
AGAACCTTTCTCTGAACACGGACATGTGGACCTCTTCTGTAGGAACTTGAAAGCCACTTCTCAACATGAA
TGTTCATCTTCTCAACTAAAAGCTTCTGTCTGCAAGCCATTCCTTTTCCTACTGAAAAAAAAAATACCTA
GTCCAGTAAAACTTGCTTTCATAGATAATCTACATCATCTTTGTAAGCATCTTGATTTTAGAGAAGATGA
AACAGATGTAAAAGCAGTTCTTGGAACTTTATTAAATTTAATGGAAGATCCAGACAAAGATGTTAGAGTG
GCTTTTAGTGGAAATATCAAGCACATATTGGAATCCTTGGACTCTGAAGATGGATTTATAAAGGAGCTTT
TTGTCTTAAGAATGAAGGAAGCATATACACATGCCCAAATATCAAGAAATAATGAGCTGAAGGATACCTT
GATTCTTACAACAGGGGATATTGGAAGGGCCGCAAAAGGAGATTTGGTACCATTTGCACTCTTACACTTA
TTGCATTGTTTGTTATCCAAGTCAGCATCTGTCTCTGG
