>Addgene plasmid #53768 | pcDNA4-ATR-M | addgene partial sequence | sequence record 89807 | BGH-rev 5'-TAGAAGGCACAGTCGAGG-3'
ACTCAATGGTGATGGTGATGATGACCGGTATGCATATTCAGATCCTCTTCTGAGATGAGTTTTTGTTCGA
AGGGCCCTCTAGACTCGAGTCATGGTTCTGCCTTTCTAATTGCACTGACTCCGGCCACTCCATCAGGTTC
ATGCATAGCAGCATACAATTTCTGTAAAAATCCAAGATGTTCCTGAATATTTTGCTTCTTTTCTGTAATA
AATGATTCAAAGTGCATTACAGCTCGTGTGTATGCTTTGGAGCGAAAGGAAGCTACTGCCAGAGTATCCT
GGGGTATGAGGTCTAGAAAATGGGTTACACTCTGATAGTCTTCATAATCCACAGTAGATACCATTGAGTC
TACCTTATTTCTGTTTGATTTGCTGTGTGGACATTTCTCAGCTTTCAGTGCCTGAAATTTGTGCCTTGCC
CACTGTGTGAGATGGTCAAGCATGGAGAACACAGTCTGTGTACTGAGTTGACACAGATCAGATGCAATGT
CTTGGGTATTTATGGTATGCTGATCGTCATGCTTTAGAACTGCCATAATTTCTGCATAAACCTCCTGCTG
ATCTTCTTGATTACAACCCAGTAAGACATACACCAGAATATGTGGAAGAAGATAGATGGTCACTTTGAAA
TCATGCTTCATCATAATGCTACAGCAGGTGAAAATTTTACTGGCAAGATCATGTCGAACCTTTGTAATAA
GATAACCTGCCCAAGATGCTGACCATTCTGCAAAGTTACTACCCAATTTACTTAAGTAAATTGGCTTCTT
TACTCCAGACCAATCGGTTGACTTCTGAGAACTCTTGTATCTGGTATTTAGATGAGGTTCTAGTATTTCC
CGAACATGCTCAGGAAATCTCCTCCACAATTGGTGACCTGGGCCGTTGGTCTCCATCTCTCTACAGTCAT
AAATAGAAAGCAACTCCTGAATGGCATAGGCAGCTGAATCTTGAGCTCGGCTATTATCAGCATACGCAAG
GTAAGCTCTTGTTAGCTCCATCAATAATCCATAGGCAAAGCTTGAATCTTCTACTCCAGTCACAAATGTA
AAATCTTTTCCTTGAGTTTCAGTTGTTGAGAAATCTAATCGACCTGGATCTATCGCCCCC
